Addgene plasmid #227496: pk335-CARGO-6mer-51kb-DSF
Purpose: 6-mer gRNA array targeting Sp dCas9/Cas9 to the Prdm8-Fgf5 locus
Depositing lab: Joanna Wysocka. Depositing organization: Stanford University. Publication: Long-range regulation of transcription scales with genomic distance in a gene-specific manner. Jensen CL, Chen LF, Swigut T, Crocker OJ, Yao D, Bassik MC, Ferrell JE Jr, Boettiger AN, Wysocka J. Mol Cell. 2025 Jan 16;85(2):347-361.e7. doi: 10.1016/j.molcel.2024.10.021. Epub 2024 Dec 2. PubMed 39626660.
Backbone
  Vector backbone: pk335-BFP
  Vector type: CRISPR
  Selectable markers: Neomycin (select with G418) ; TagBFP
Growth in bacteria
  Bacterial resistance: Kanamycin, 50 μg/mL
  Growth temperature: 37°C
  Growth strain: NEB Stable
  Copy number: High Copy
Gene/Insert
  Gene/Insert name: CARGO to 51kb Downstream Fgf5 (alt name: CARGO35)
  gRNA/shRNA sequence: CGGTGATCCACACTCTTACC, TGTGTGGTAGCTCCACTCGA, ATGAGATTTTGTGCGGATAT, TAAGCCAAGTGCCTACCACC, AATTCGGGTTGTGTATATAA, TCAACACTTCATACCTATTC
  Species: M. musculus (mouse), Synthetic
  Cloning method: Other
Terms and licenses: Academic/Nonprofit Terms; Industry Terms: Not Available to Industry
How to cite: pk335-CARGO-6mer-51kb-DSF was a gift from Joanna Wysocka (Addgene plasmid # 227496 ; http://n2t.net/addgene:227496 ; RRID:Addgene_227496)
