[The description below was written by a language model from this plasmid's Addgene catalogue record and pLannotate feature annotations shown in this document.]
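Description:
pk335-CARGO-6mer-51kb-DSF is a 7.7 kb mammalian CRISPR guide-expression plasmid built on the pk335-BFP backbone. It carries an array of six Streptococcus pyogenes-type guide RNAs directed to the mouse Prdm8-Fgf5 locus, at a site about 51 kb downstream of Fgf5 according to the insert name. It replicates in bacteria at high copy from a ColE1/pUC-type origin and also contains an f1 origin. A single Tn5 NeoR/KanR gene sits behind tandem mouse PGK and bacterial EM7 promoters, so the same coding sequence gives kanamycin resistance in E. coli and G418 resistance in mammalian cells. A partial β-lactamase fragment is annotated, but the record lists only kanamycin as the bacterial selection.

The payload is a tandem series of human U6 promoter units alternating with Cas9 guide scaffold (tracrRNA-derived) segments, so that each guide is transcribed independently by RNA polymerase III. The automated annotation detects seven U6 promoters and seven scaffold fragments, although the record describes six guides. The end-most elements probably belong to the backbone flanks of the array, but the record does not explain this. Delivering several guides from one plasmid concentrates Cas9 or dCas9, supplied separately, on a single genomic region.

Downstream of the array, a CMV enhancer/chicken β-actin promoter with a hybrid intron drives TagBFP, terminated by a bGH polyadenylation signal. This gives a blue fluorescent marker for identifying or sorting transfected cells. A φC31 attB site and a single AAV2 ITR are also annotated. Their intended role is not stated, and one ITR alone does not make a packageable AAV genome. The associated study concerns how long-range transcriptional regulation scales with genomic distance, which is consistent with using the array to recruit dCas9 or Cas9 to a defined position relative to Fgf5.
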