Features (pLannotate 1.2.2; 30 found; start..end, strand, type, name):
      1..589     +  rep_origin     ori: high-copy-number ColE1/pMB1/pBR322/pUC origin of replication
    669..736     +  misc_RNA       tracrRNA (fragment): trans-activating CRISPR RNA for the Streptococcus pyogenes CRISPR/Cas9 system
    768..999     +  promoter       U6 promoter: RNA polymerase III promoter for human U6 snRNA
   1047..1114    +  misc_RNA       tracrRNA (fragment): trans-activating CRISPR RNA for the Streptococcus pyogenes CRISPR/Cas9 system
   1146..1377    +  promoter       U6 promoter: RNA polymerase III promoter for human U6 snRNA
   1425..1492    +  misc_RNA       tracrRNA (fragment): trans-activating CRISPR RNA for the Streptococcus pyogenes CRISPR/Cas9 system
   1524..1755    +  promoter       U6 promoter: RNA polymerase III promoter for human U6 snRNA
   1803..1870    +  misc_RNA       tracrRNA (fragment): trans-activating CRISPR RNA for the Streptococcus pyogenes CRISPR/Cas9 system
   1902..2133    +  promoter       U6 promoter: RNA polymerase III promoter for human U6 snRNA
   2181..2248    +  misc_RNA       tracrRNA (fragment): trans-activating CRISPR RNA for the Streptococcus pyogenes CRISPR/Cas9 system
   2280..2511    +  promoter       U6 promoter: RNA polymerase III promoter for human U6 snRNA
   2559..2626    +  misc_RNA       tracrRNA (fragment): trans-activating CRISPR RNA for the Streptococcus pyogenes CRISPR/Cas9 system
   2658..2889    +  promoter       U6 promoter: RNA polymerase III promoter for human U6 snRNA
   2937..3004    +  misc_RNA       tracrRNA (fragment): trans-activating CRISPR RNA for the Streptococcus pyogenes CRISPR/Cas9 system
   3036..3267    +  promoter       U6 promoter: RNA polymerase III promoter for human U6 snRNA
   3296..3581    +  enhancer       CMV enhancer: human cytomegalovirus immediate early enhancer; contains an 18-bp deletion relative to the standard CMV enhancer
   3583..3862    +  promoter       chicken β-actin promoter: No description available
   3863..4090    +  intron         hybrid intron: hybrid between chicken β-actin (CBA) and minute virus of mice (MMV) introns (Gray et al., 2011)
   4108..4809    +  CDS            TagBFP: monomeric blue fluorescent protein mammalian codon-optimized
   4840..4951    +  polyA_signal   bGH poly(A) signal: bovine growth hormone polyadenylation signal
   5051..5120    +  protein_bind   attB: attB site for the φC31 integrase (Groth et al., 2000) phage φC31 integrase
   5123..5263    +  repeat_region  AAV2 ITR: inverted terminal repeat of adeno-associated virus serotype 2 inverted
   5268..5319    -  misc_feature   bom (fragment): basis of mobility region from pBR322
   5338..5793    +  rep_origin     f1 ori (sequence partly withheld): f1 bacteriophage origin of replication; arrow indicates direction of (+) strand synthesis
   5794..5835    -  misc_feature   bom (fragment): basis of mobility region from pBR322
   5836..6322    +  promoter       PGK promoter: mouse phosphoglycerate kinase 1 promoter
   6344..6391    +  promoter       EM7 promoter: synthetic bacterial promoter&nbsp
   6411..7214    +  CDS            NeoR/KanR: aminoglycoside phosphotransferase from Tn5; aph(3')-II (or nptII); confers resistance to neomycin, kanamycin, and G418 (Geneticin®)
   7218..7254    +  polyA_signal   PGK poly(A) signal (fragment): mouse phosphoglycerate kinase 1 polyadenylation signal
   7263..7557    +  CDS            bla(M) (fragment): β-lactamase lacking the signal sequence; bla(M); allows cytosolic expression of β-lactamase
>Addgene plasmid #227496 | pk335-CARGO-6mer-51kb-DSF | addgene full sequence | sequence record 452238 | Addgene NGS Result
TTGAGATCCTTTTTTTCTGCGCGTAATCTGCTGCTTGCAAACAAAAAAACCACCGCTACCAGCGGTGGTT
TGTTTGCCGGATCAAGAGCTACCAACTCTTTTTCCGAAGGTAACTGGCTTCAGCAGAGCGCAGATACCAA
ATACTGTTCTTCTAGTGTAGCCGTAGTTAGGCCACCACTTCAAGAACTCTGTAGCACCGCCTACATACCT
CGCTCTGCTAATCCTGTTACCAGTGGCTGCTGCCAGTGGCGATAAGTCGTGTCTTACCGGGTTGGACTCA
AGACGATAGTTACCGGATAAGGCGCAGCGGTCGGGCTGAACGGGGGGTTCGTGCACACAGCCCAGCTTGG
AGCGAACGACCTACACCGAACTGAGATACCTACAGCGTGAGCTATGAGAAAGCGCCACGCTTCCCGAAGG
GAGAAAGGCGGACAGGTATCCGGTAAGCGGCAGGGTCGGAACAGGAGAGCGCACGAGGGAGCTTCCAGGG
GGAAACGCCTGGTATCTTTATAGTCCTGTCGGGTTTCGCCACCTCTGACTTGAGCGTCGATTTTTGTGAT
GCTCGTCAGGGGGGCGGAGCCTATGGAAAAACGCCAGCAACGCGGCCTTTTTACGGTTCCTGGCCTTTTG
CTGGCCTTTTGCTCACATGTGTTTAAGAGCTATGCTGGAAACAGCATAGCAAGTTTAAATAAGGCTAGTC
CGTTATCAACTTGAAAAAGTGGCACCGAGTCGGTGCTTTTTTTCTCGAGTACTAGGATCCATTAGGCTTT
CCCATGATTCCTTCATATTTGCATATACGATACAAGGCTGTTAGAGAGATAATTGGAATTAATTTGACTG
TAAACACAAAGATATTAGTACAAAATACGTGACGTAGAAAGTAATAATTTCTTGGGTAGTTTGCAGTTTT
AAAATTATGTTTTAAAATGGACTATCATATGCTTACCGTAACTTGAAAGTATTTCGATTTCTTGGCTTTA
TATATCTTGTGGAAAGGACGAAACACCGCGGTGATCCACACTCTTACCGTTTAAGAGCTATGCTGGAAAC
AGCATAGCAAGTTTAAATAAGGCTAGTCCGTTATCAACTTGAAAAAGTGGCACCGAGTCGGTGCTTTTTT
TCTCGAGTACTAGGATCCATTAGGCTTTCCCATGATTCCTTCATATTTGCATATACGATACAAGGCTGTT
AGAGAGATAATTGGAATTAATTTGACTGTAAACACAAAGATATTAGTACAAAATACGTGACGTAGAAAGT
AATAATTTCTTGGGTAGTTTGCAGTTTTAAAATTATGTTTTAAAATGGACTATCATATGCTTACCGTAAC
TTGAAAGTATTTCGATTTCTTGGCTTTATATATCTTGTGGAAAGGACGAAACACCGTGTGTGGTAGCTCC
ACTCGAGTTTAAGAGCTATGCTGGAAACAGCATAGCAAGTTTAAATAAGGCTAGTCCGTTATCAACTTGA
AAAAGTGGCACCGAGTCGGTGCTTTTTTTCTCGAGTACTAGGATCCATTAGGCTTTCCCATGATTCCTTC
ATATTTGCATATACGATACAAGGCTGTTAGAGAGATAATTGGAATTAATTTGACTGTAAACACAAAGATA
TTAGTACAAAATACGTGACGTAGAAAGTAATAATTTCTTGGGTAGTTTGCAGTTTTAAAATTATGTTTTA
AAATGGACTATCATATGCTTACCGTAACTTGAAAGTATTTCGATTTCTTGGCTTTATATATCTTGTGGAA
AGGACGAAACACCGATGAGATTTTGTGCGGATATGTTTAAGAGCTATGCTGGAAACAGCATAGCAAGTTT
AAATAAGGCTAGTCCGTTATCAACTTGAAAAAGTGGCACCGAGTCGGTGCTTTTTTTCTCGAGTACTAGG
ATCCATTAGGCTTTCCCATGATTCCTTCATATTTGCATATACGATACAAGGCTGTTAGAGAGATAATTGG
AATTAATTTGACTGTAAACACAAAGATATTAGTACAAAATACGTGACGTAGAAAGTAATAATTTCTTGGG
TAGTTTGCAGTTTTAAAATTATGTTTTAAAATGGACTATCATATGCTTACCGTAACTTGAAAGTATTTCG
ATTTCTTGGCTTTATATATCTTGTGGAAAGGACGAAACACCGTAAGCCAAGTGCCTACCACCGTTTAAGA
GCTATGCTGGAAACAGCATAGCAAGTTTAAATAAGGCTAGTCCGTTATCAACTTGAAAAAGTGGCACCGA
GTCGGTGCTTTTTTTCTCGAGTACTAGGATCCATTAGGCTTTCCCATGATTCCTTCATATTTGCATATAC
GATACAAGGCTGTTAGAGAGATAATTGGAATTAATTTGACTGTAAACACAAAGATATTAGTACAAAATAC
GTGACGTAGAAAGTAATAATTTCTTGGGTAGTTTGCAGTTTTAAAATTATGTTTTAAAATGGACTATCAT
ATGCTTACCGTAACTTGAAAGTATTTCGATTTCTTGGCTTTATATATCTTGTGGAAAGGACGAAACACCG
AATTCGGGTTGTGTATATAAGTTTAAGAGCTATGCTGGAAACAGCATAGCAAGTTTAAATAAGGCTAGTC
CGTTATCAACTTGAAAAAGTGGCACCGAGTCGGTGCTTTTTTTCTCGAGTACTAGGATCCATTAGGCTTT
CCCATGATTCCTTCATATTTGCATATACGATACAAGGCTGTTAGAGAGATAATTGGAATTAATTTGACTG
TAAACACAAAGATATTAGTACAAAATACGTGACGTAGAAAGTAATAATTTCTTGGGTAGTTTGCAGTTTT
AAAATTATGTTTTAAAATGGACTATCATATGCTTACCGTAACTTGAAAGTATTTCGATTTCTTGGCTTTA
TATATCTTGTGGAAAGGACGAAACACCGTCAACACTTCATACCTATTCGTTTAAGAGCTATGCTGGAAAC
AGCATAGCAAGTTTAAATAAGGCTAGTCCGTTATCAACTTGAAAAAGTGGCACCGAGTCGGTGCTTTTTT
TCTCGAGTACTAGGATCCATTAGGCTTTCCCATGATTCCTTCATATTTGCATATACGATACAAGGCTGTT
AGAGAGATAATTGGAATTAATTTGACTGTAAACACAAAGATATTAGTACAAAATACGTGACGTAGAAAGT
AATAATTTCTTGGGTAGTTTGCAGTTTTAAAATTATGTTTTAAAATGGACTATCATATGCTTACCGTAAC
TTGAAAGTATTTCGATTTCTTGGCTTTATATATCTTGTGGAAAGGACGAAACACCGTTTTTTTTCTAGAG
GTACCCGTTACATAACTTACGGTAAATGGCCCGCCTGGCTGACCGCCCAACGACCCCCGCCCATTGACGT
CAATAGTAACGCCAATAGGGACTTTCCATTGACGTCAATGGGTGGAGTATTTACGGTAAACTGCCCACTT
GGCAGTACATCAAGTGTATCATATGCCAAGTACGCCCCCTATTGACGTCAATGACGGTAAATGGCCCGCC
TGGCATTGTGCCCAGTACATGACCTTATGGGACTTTCCTACTTGGCAGTACATCTACGTATTAGTCATCG
CTATTACCATGGTCGAGGTGAGCCCCACGTTCTGCTTCACTCTCCCCATCTCCCCCCCCTCCCCACCCCC
AATTTTGTATTTATTTATTTTTTAATTATTTTGTGCAGCGATGGGGGCGGGGGGGGGGGGGGGGGGCGCG
CGCSAGGGGGGGGGGGGGGGGGSGAGGGGSGGGGSGGGGSGAGGSGGAGAGGTGCGGCGGCAGCCAATCA
GAGCGGCGCGCTCCGAAAGTTTCCTTTTATGGCGAGGCGGCGGCGGCGGCGGCCCTATAAAAAGCGAAGC
GCGCGGCGGGCGGGAGTCGCTGCGCGCTGCCTTCGCCCCGTGCCCCGCTCCGCCGCCGCCTCGCGCCGCC
CGCCCCGGCTCTGACTGACCGCGTTACTCCCACAGGTGAGCGGGCGGGACGGCCCTTCTCCTCCGGGCTG
TAATTAGCTGAGCAAGAGGTAAGGGTTTAAGGGATGGTTGGTTGGTGGGGTATTAATGTTTAATTACCTG
GAGCACCTGCCTGAAATCACTTTTTTTCAGGTTGGACCGGTGCCACCATGAGCGAGCTGATTAAGGAGAA
CATGCACATGAAGCTGTACATGGAGGGCACCGTGGACAACCATCACTTCAAGTGCACATCCGAGGGCGAA
GGCAAGCCCTACGAGGGCACCCAGACCATGAGAATCAAGGTGGTCGAGGGCGGCCCTCTCCCCTTCGCCT
TCGACATCCTGGCTACTAGCTTCCTCTACGGCAGCAAGACCTTCATCAACCACACCCAGGGCATCCCCGA
CTTCTTCAAGCAGTCCTTCCCTGAGGGCTTCACATGGGAGAGAGTCACCACATACGATGACGGGGGCGTG
CTGACCGCTACCCAGGACACCAGCCTCCAGGACGGCTGCCTCATCTACAACGTCAAGATCAGAGGGGTGA
ACTTCACATCCAACGGCCCTGTGATGCAGAAGAAAACACTCGGCTGGGAGGCCTTCACCGAGACGCTGTA
CCCCGCTGACGGCGGCCTGGAAGGCAGAAACGACATGGCCCTGAAGCTCGTGGGCGGGAGCCATCTGATC
GCAAACATCAAGACCACATATAGATCCAAGAAACCCGCTAAGAACCTCAAGATGCCTGGCGTCTACTATG
TGGACTACAGACTGGAAAGAATCAAGGAGGCCAACAACGAAACCTACGTCGAGCAGCACGAGGTGGCAGT
GGCCAGATACTGCGACCTCCCTAGCAAACTGGGGCACAAGCTTAATTAAGAATTCCTAGAGCTCGCTGAT
CAGCCTCGACTGTGCCTTCTAGTTGCCAGCCATCTGTTGTTTGCCCCTCCCCCGTGCCTTCCTTGACCCT
GGAAGGTGCCACTCCCACTGTCCTTTCCTAATAAAATGAGGAAATTGCATCGCATTGTCTGAGTAGGTGT
CATTCTATTCTGGGGGGTGGGGTGGGGCAGGACAGCAAGGGGGAGGATTGGGAAGAGAATAGCAGGCATG
CTGGGGAGCTCTCGAAGCCGCGGTGCGGGTGCCAGGGCGTGCCCTTGGGCTCCCCGGGCGCGTACTCCAC
CTCACCCATCGCAGGAACCCCTAGTGATGGAGTTGGCCACTCCCTCTCTGCGCGCTCGCTCGCTCACTGA
GGCCGGGCGACCAAAGGTCGCCCGACGCCCGGGCTTTGCCCGGGCGGCCTCAGTGAGCGAGCGAGCGCGC
AGCTGCCTGCAGGGGCGCCTGATGCGGTATTTTCTCCTTACGCATCTGTGCGGTATTTCACACCGCATA
[95 nt withheld, positions 5320-5414]
T
[46 nt withheld, positions 5416-5461]
C
[141 nt withheld, positions 5463-5603]
CCTTTGACGTTGGAGTCCACGTTCTTT
[37 nt withheld, positions 5631-5667]
ACTCTATCTCGGGCTATTCTTTTGATTTATAAGGGATTTTGCCGATTTCGGTCTATTGGTTAAAAAATGA
GCTGATTTAACAAAAATTTAACGCGAATTTTAACAAAATATTAACGTTTACAATTTTATGGTGCACTCTC
AGTACAATCTGCTCTGATGCCGCATAGTGCTTTTCCCAAGGCAGTCTGGAGCATGCGCTTTAGCAGCCCC
GCTGGGCACTTGGCGCTACACAAGTGGCCTCTGGCCTCGCACACATTCCACATCCACCGGTAGGCGCCAA
CCGGCTCCGTTCTTTGGTGGCCCCTTCGCGCCACCTTCTACTCCTCCCCTAGTCAGGAAGTTCCCCCCCG
CCCCGCAGCTCGCGTCGTGCAGGACGTGACAAATGGAAGTAGCACGTCTCACTAGTCTCGTGCAGATGGA
CAGCACCGCTGAGCAATGGAAGCGGGTAGGCCTTTGGGGCAGCGGCCAATAGCAGCTTTGCTCCTTCGCT
TTCTGGGCTCAGAGGCTGGGAAGGGGTGGGTCCGGGGGCGGGCTCAGGGGCGGGCTCAGGGGCGGGGCGG
GCGCCCGAAGGTCCTCCGGAGGCCCGGCATTCTGCACGCTTCAAAAGCGCACGTCTGCCGCGCTGTTCTC
CTCTTCCTCATCTCCGGGCCTTTCGACCGATCATCAAGCTGCACGTGTTGACAATTAATCATCGGCATAG
TATATCGGCATAGTATAATACGACTCACTATAGGAGGGCCACCATGGGATCGGCCATTGAACAAGATGGA
TTGCACGCAGGTTCTCCGGCCGCTTGGGTGGAGAGGCTATTCGGCTATGACTGGGCACAACAGACAATCG
GCTGCTCTGATGCCGCCGTGTTCCGGCTGTCAGCGCAGGGGCGCCCGGTTCTTTTTGTCAAGACCGACCT
GTCCGGTGCCCTGAATGAACTGCAGGACGAGGCAGCGCGGCTATCGTGGCTGGCCACGACGGGCGTTCCT
TGCGCAGCTGTGCTCGACGTTGTCACTGAAGCGGGAAGGGACTGGCTGCTATTGGGCGAAGTGCCGGGGC
AGGATCTCCTGTCATCTCACCTTGCTCCTGCCGAGAAAGTATCCATCATGGCTGATGCAATGCGGCGGCT
GCATACGCTTGATCCGGCTACCTGCCCATTCGACCACCAAGCGAAACATCGCATCGAGCGAGCACGTACT
CGGATGGAAGCCGGTCTTGTCGATCAGGATGATCTGGACGAAGAGCATCAGGGGCTCGCGCCAGCCGAAC
TGTTCGCCAGGCTCAAGGCGCGCATGCCCGACGGCGAGGATCTCGTCGTGACCCATGGCGATGCCTGCTT
GCCGAATATCATGGTGGAAAATGGCCGCTTTTCTGGATTCATCGACTGTGGCCGGCTGGGTGTGGCGGAC
CGCTATCAGGACATAGCGTTGGCTACCCGTGATATTGCTGAAGAGCTTGGCGGCGAATGGGCTGACCGCT
TCCTCGTGCTTTACGGTATCGCCGCTCCCGATTCGCAGCGCATCGCCTTCTATCGCCTTCTTGACGAGTT
CTTCTGATCGAGAAATTGATGATCTATTAAACAATAAAGACGTCCACATGGAAGTGCAAACTATTAACTG
GCGAACTACTTACTCTAGCTTCCCGGCAACAATTAATAGACTGGATGGAGGCGGATAAAGTTGCAGGACC
ACTTCTGCGCTCGGCCCTTCCGGCTGGCTGGTTTATTGCTGATAAATCTGGAGCCGGTGAGCGTGGAAGC
CGCGGTATCATTGCAGCACTGGGGCCAGATGGTAAGCCCTCCCGTATCGTAGTTATCTACACGACGGGGA
GTCAGGCAACTATGGATGAACGAAATAGACAGATCGCTGAGATAGGTGCCTCACTGATTAAGCATTGGTA
ACTGTCAGACCAAGTTTACTCATATATACTTTAGATTGATTTAAAACTTCATTTTTAATTTAAAAGGATC
TAGGTGAAGATCCTTTTTGATAATCTCATGACCAAAATCCCTTAACGTGAGTTTTCGTTCCACTGAGCGT
CAGACCCCGTAGAAAAGATCAAAGGATCTTC
